Addgene plasmid #29335: pSVL(D3)
Depositing lab: John Taylor. Depositing organization: Institute for Cancer Research d/b/a the Research Institute of Fox Chase Cancer Center. Publication: Initiation of replication of the human hepatitis delta virus genome from cloned DNA: role of delta antigen. Kuo MY, Chao M, Taylor J. J Virol. 1989 May . 63(5):1945-50. PubMed 2649689.
Backbone
  Vector backbone: pSVL
  Backbone manufacturer: Pharmacia
  Backbone size w/o insert (bp): 4896
  Vector type: Mammalian Expression
Growth in bacteria
  Bacterial resistance: Ampicillin, 100 μg/mL
  Growth temperature: 37°C
  Growth strain: DH5alpha
  Copy number: Unknown
Gene/Insert
  Gene/Insert name: Trimer of the HDV genome
  Species: Hepatitis Delta Virus
  Insert size (bp): 5037
  Cloning method: Restriction Enzyme; 5′ cloning site BamHI (unknown if destroyed); 3′ cloning site SmaI (not destroyed)
  Sequencing primers: 5′ n/a; 3′ EBV-Rev
Terms and licenses: Academic/Nonprofit Terms; Industry Terms: Not Available to Industry
How to cite: pSVL(D3) was a gift from John Taylor (Addgene plasmid # 29335 ; http://n2t.net/addgene:29335 ; RRID:Addgene_29335)
