[The description below was written by a language model from this plasmid's Addgene catalogue record and pLannotate feature annotations shown in this document.]
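Description:
pSVL(D3) is a mammalian expression plasmid built on the pSVL backbone that carries a head-to-tail trimer of the hepatitis delta virus (HDV) genome, about 5 kb of insert in a sequenced construct of roughly 10 kb. It is propagated in E. coli through a high-copy ColE1/pUC-type origin and selected with ampicillin via the bla gene. A remnant of a tetracycline resistance gene is also annotated but is only a fragment.

The backbone contributes a block of SV40 sequence: the enhancer/early promoter and origin region, and, running in the opposite direction, the late-region elements (agnoprotein coding sequence, an intron fragment and part of VP2). These are followed by an SV40 polyadenylation signal on the far side of the insert. This layout matches pSVL's design, in which the SV40 late promoter drives transcription through the cloning site, although the feature table does not annotate the late promoter as such.

The insert appears as repeating units spaced about one HDV genome length apart. Each unit contains a pair of HDV ribozymes on opposite strands, corresponding to the genomic and antigenomic self-cleaving elements. Complete delta antigen open reading frames are annotated in two of the units; a third copy is not called. A short SP6 promoter and a lacZα fragment beside the insert are probably carried over from an earlier cloning vector.

Transcription of the multimer yields greater-than-unit-length HDV RNA. The ribozymes can process this RNA to unit length, which can then be circularised. The associated work used such cloned DNA to initiate HDV genome replication in transfected cells and to examine the role of delta antigen.
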