Features (pLannotate 1.2.2; 21 found; start..end, strand, type, name):
      1..589     +  rep_origin     ori: high-copy-number ColE1/pMB1/pBR322/pUC origin of replication
    635..1357    -  CDS            TcR (fragment): tetracycline efflux protein; tet; confers resistance to tetracycline
   1354..1437    +  CDS            large T antigen (fragment): large T antigen from SV40 (simian virus 40)
   1460..1594    +  polyA_signal   SV40 poly(A) signal: SV40 polyadenylation signal
   2140..2232    +  ncRNA          HDV ribozyme: Accession: RF00094 - Hepatitis delta virus ribozyme
   2270..2358    -  ncRNA          HDV ribozyme: Accession: RF00094 - Hepatitis delta virus ribozyme
   3123..3764    +  CDS            LHDAG_HDVIT: Experimental evidence at protein level: Swiss-Prot protein existence level 1. Following virus entry into host cell, provides nuclear import of HDV RNPs thanks to its nuclear localization signal. Needs co- infection with hepatitis B virus to provide surface proteins, otherwise there is no packaging or budding. Packages the HDV ribonucleoprotein in hepatitis B virus empty particles. Interacts with both HDV genomic RNA and cytoplasmic tail of HBsAg. May inhibit viral RNA replication (By similarity). From Hepatitis delta virus genotype I (isolate Italian) (HDV).
   3818..3910    +  ncRNA          HDV ribozyme: Accession: RF00094 - Hepatitis delta virus ribozyme
   3948..4036    -  ncRNA          HDV ribozyme: Accession: RF00094 - Hepatitis delta virus ribozyme
   4801..5442    +  CDS            LHDAG_HDVIT: Experimental evidence at protein level: Swiss-Prot protein existence level 1. Following virus entry into host cell, provides nuclear import of HDV RNPs thanks to its nuclear localization signal. Needs co- infection with hepatitis B virus to provide surface proteins, otherwise there is no packaging or budding. Packages the HDV ribonucleoprotein in hepatitis B virus empty particles. Interacts with both HDV genomic RNA and cytoplasmic tail of HBsAg. May inhibit viral RNA replication (By similarity). From Hepatitis delta virus genotype I (isolate Italian) (HDV).
   5496..5588    +  ncRNA          HDV ribozyme: Accession: RF00094 - Hepatitis delta virus ribozyme
   5626..5714    -  ncRNA          HDV ribozyme: Accession: RF00094 - Hepatitis delta virus ribozyme
   6655..6673    -  promoter       SP6 promoter: promoter for bacteriophage SP6 RNA polymerase
   6677..6767    +  CDS            lacZα (fragment): LacZα fragment of β-galactosidase; lacZ fragment
   6797..7726    -  CDS            VP2_SV40 (fragment): Experimental evidence at protein level: Swiss-Prot protein existence level 1. Isoform VP4 is a viroporin inducing perforation of cellular membranes to trigger virus progeny release. Forms pores of 3 nm inner diameter. VP4 is expressed about 24 hours after the late structural proteins and is not incorporated into the mature virion. From Simian virus 40 (SV40).
   7727..7761    -  intron         SV40 intron (fragment): modified SV40 intron with splice donor and acceptor sites
   7768..7953    -  CDS            AGNO_SV40: Experimental evidence at protein level: Swiss-Prot protein existence level 1. Alters the structure of the nuclear envelope by interacting with host CBX5 and disrupting CBX5 association with LBR. Involved in the perinuclear-nuclear localization of the capsid protein VP1 during virion assembly and maturation. Plays an important role in the release of progeny virions from infected cells and in viral propagation, probably by acting as a viral ionic channel in the host plasma membrane. Allows influx of extracellular calcium ions in the host cell. May contribute to viral genome transcription and tra
   7997..8354    +  promoter       SV40 promoter: SV40 enhancer and early promoter
   8368..8793    +  CDS            small t antigen (fragment): SV40 (simian virus 40) small t antigen
   8919..9023    +  promoter       AmpR promoter: bla
   9024..9884    +  CDS            AmpR: β-lactamase; bla; confers resistance to ampicillin, carbenicillin, and related antibiotics
>Addgene plasmid #29335 | pSVL(D3) | addgene full sequence | sequence record 216050 | Addgene NGS Result
TTGAGATCCTTTTTTTCTGCGCGTAATCTGCTGCTTGCAAACAAAAAAACCACCGCTACCAGCGGTGGTT
TGTTTGCCGGATCAAGAGCTACCAACTCTTTTTCCGAAGGTAACTGGCTTCAGCAGAGCGCAGATACCAA
ATACTGTCCTTCTAGTGTAGCCGTAGTTAGGCCACCACTTCAAGAACTCTGTAGCACCGCCTACATACCT
CGCTCTGCTAATCCTGTTACCAGTGGCTGCTGCCAGTGGCGATAAGTCGTGTCTTACCGGGTTGGACTCA
AGACGATAGTTACCGGATAAGGCGCAGCGGTCGGGCTGAACGGGGGGTTCGTGCACACAGCCCAGCTTGG
AGCGAACGACCTACACCGAACTGAGATACCTACAGCGTGAGCTATGAGAAAGCGCCACGCTTCCCGAAGG
GAGAAAGGCGGACAGGTATCCGGTAAGCGGCAGGGTCGGAACAGGAGAGCGCACGAGGGAGTTTCCAGGG
GGAAACGCCTGGTATCTTTATAGTCCTGTCGGGTTTCGCCACCTCTGACTTGAGCGTCGATTTTTGTGAT
GCTCGTCAGGGGGGCGGAGCCTATGGAAAAACGCCAGCAACGCGGCCTTTTTACGGTTCCTGGCCTTTTG
CTGGCCTTGAAGCTGTCCCTGATGGTCGTCATCTACCTGCCTGGACAGCATGGCCTGCAACGCGGGCATC
CCGATGCCGCCGGAAGCGAGAAGAATCATAATGGGGAAGGCCATCCAGCCTCGCGTCGCGAACGCCAGCA
AGACGTAGCCCAGCGCGTCGGCCGCCATGCCGGCGATAATGGCCTGCTTCTCGCCGAAACGTTTGGTGGC
GGGACCAGTGACGAAGGCTTGAGCGAGGGCGTGCAAGATTCCGAATACCGCAAGCGACAGGCCGATCATC
GTCGCGCTCCAGCGAAAGCGGTCCTCGCCGAAAATGACCCAGAGCGCTGCCGGCACCTGTCCTACGAGTT
GCATGATAAAGAAGACAGTCATAAGTGCGGCGACGATAGTCATGCCCCGCGCCCACCGGAAGGAGCTGAC
TGGGTTGAAGGCTCTCAAGGGCATCGGTCGACGCTCTCCCTTATGCGACTCCTGCATTAGGAAGCAGCCC
AGTAGTAGGTTGAGGCCGTTGAGCACCGCCGCCGCAAGGAATGGTGCATGCAAGGAGATGGCGCCCAACA
GTCCCCCGGCCACGGGGCCTGCCACCATACCCACGCCGAAACAAGCGCTCATGAGCCCGAAGTGGCGAGC
CCGATCTTCCCCATCGGTGATGTCGGCGATATAGGCGCCAGCAACCGCACCTGTGGCGCCGGTGATGCCG
GCCACGATGCGTCCGGCGTAGAGGATCATAATCAGCCATACCACATTTGTAGAGGTTTTACTTGCTTTAA
AAAACCTCCCACACCTCCCCCTGAACCTGAAACATAAAATGAATGCAATTGTTGTTGTTAACTTGTTTAT
TGCAGCTTATAATGGTTACAAATAAAGCAATAGCATCACAAATTTCACAAATAAAGCATTTTTTTCACTG
CATTCTAGTTGTGGTTTGTCCAAACTCATCAATGTATCTTATCATGTCTGGATCCCCGGGTACCGAGCTC
GAATTCTCGGAAAGAAGGATAAGGATGGAGAGGGGGCTCCCCCGGCGAAGAGGGCCCGAACGGACCAGAT
GGAGGTAGACTCCGGACCTGGGAAGAGGCCTCTCAGGGGAGGATTCACCGACAAGGAGAGGCAGGATCAC
CGACGAAGGAAGGCCCTCGAGAACAAGAAGAAGCAGCTATCGGCGGGAGGCAAGAACCTCAGCAAGGAGG
AAGAAGAGGAACTCAGGAGGTTGACCGAGGAAGACGAGAGAAGGGAAAGAAGAGTAGCCGGCCCGCCGGT
TGGGGGTGTGAACCCCCTCGAAGGTGGATCGAGGGGAGCGCCCGGGGGCGGCTTCGTCCCCAATCTGCAG
GGAGTCCCGGAGTCCCCCTTCTCTCGGACCGGGGAGGGGCTGGACATCAGGGGAAACCAGGGATTTCCAT
AGGATATACTCTTCCCAGCCGATCCGCCCTTTTCTCCCCAGAGTTGTCGACCCCAGTGAATAAAGCGGGT
TTCCACTCACAGGTTTGCGTCTCGCGTCCTTCTTTCCTCTTCGGGTCGGCATGGCATCTCCACCTCCTCG
CGGTCCGACCTGGGCATCCGAAGGAGGACGCACGTCCACTCGGATGGCTAAGGGAGAGCCACTTTTCTCT
CGATTCTCTATCGGAATCTAGAGAGATTTGTGGGTCCCATTCGCCATTACCGAGGGGACGGTCCCCTCGG
AATGTTGCCCAGCCGGCGCCAGCGAGGAGGCTGGGACCATGCCGGCCATCAGGTAAGAAAGGATGGAACG
CGGACCCTGCAGAGTGGGGTCCCGCCATTCCTGGGCGACCCTTGGGGGGGGAGTCGGAATCGAGCATCGG
GAAGGGCATCCCATGGCTCCACTGGTCCCCGGTGTTCCCAGCACCCCCTCCGGTCACTTTCGAAGGGGGT
CCGGGGTCCCGCTAGATGGGGACGATAAGTCGAGTTCCCCGGGATAAGCCTCACTCGTCCCCTCTCGGGG
GGCGGAACACCCACCGGCTAGCCCCGTTGCTTTCTTTGCTTTCCTCCTCGCTTCGGTCTCCCCCTACTCC
TAGCATCTCCTCCTATCGCTATGGTCTTACTCCTACCGCTCGAAGCGCCTCTTGTTCGCTGAAGGGGTCC
TCTGGAGGTGATTTCTCTGCTCATCTCCGAGTGGATTCCTCCCTCTGAGTGCTACTCAACCCTTCGGGCC
GGAGTGCTCTCCAGATCTGGAGATTGGGCCCCTCGGATCGGGAGGCCCGCCCCTTTTTCTTCCACCTTCC
TCTTTCCCCTTCCAGAGATTCTCCGGCGTTGTGGGGATCTCGTCCGCTTCCTAAGACCTCTCTTTGCTTC
TTGGGAGTAGTTTCTCCGACGTTCCAATGCTCTTTACCGTGACATCCCCTCTCGGGAGCTGATCCTCCCC
CCGCGTCTCCTCGCTCGGAACTTGGCTCAGGCTCGGGCTCGGGCGGCGAGTCCAGCAGTCTCCTCTTTAC
AGAAAAGAGTAAGAGTACTGAGGACTGCCGCCTCTAGCCGAGATGAGCCGGTCCGAGTCGAGGAAGAACC
GCGGAGGGAGAGAAGAGATCCTCGAGCAGTGGGTGGCCGGAAGAAAGAAGTTAGAGGAACTCGAGAGAGA
CCTCCGGAAGACAAAGAAGAAACTCAAGAAGATAGAGGACGAAAATCCCTGGCTGGGGAACATCAAAGGA
ATTCTCGGAAAGAAGGATAAGGATGGAGAGGGGGCTCCCCCGGCGAAGAGGGCCCGAACGGACCAGATGG
AGGTAGACTCCGGACCTGGGAAGAGGCCTCTCAGGGGAGGATTCACCGACAAGGAGAGGCAGGATCACCG
ACGAAGGAAGGCCCTCGAGAACAAGAAGAAGCAGCTATCGGCGGGAGGCAAGAACCTCAGCAAGGAGGAA
GAAGAGGAACTCAGGAGGTTGACCGAGGAAGACGAGAGAAGGGAAAGAAGAGTAGCCGGCCCGCCGGTTG
GGGGTGTGAACCCCCTCGAAGGTGGATCGAGGGGAGCGCCCGGGGGCGGCTTCGTCCCCAATCTGCAGGG
AGTCCCGGAGTCCCCCTTCTCTCGGACCGGGGAGGGGCTGGACATCAGGGGAAACCAGGGATTTCCATAG
GATATACTCTTCCCAGCCGATCCGCCCTTTTCTCCCCAGAGTTGTCGACCCCAGTGAATAAAGCGGGTTT
CCACTCACAGGTTTGCGTCTCGCGTCCTTCTTTCCTCTTCGGGTCGGCATGGCATCTCCACCTCCTCGCG
GTCCGACCTGGGCATCCGAAGGAGGACGCACGTCCACTCGGATGGCTAAGGGAGAGCCACTTTTCTCTCG
ATTCTCTATCGGAATCTAGAGAGATTTGTGGGTCCCATTCGCCATTACCGAGGGGACGGTCCCCTCGGAA
TGTTGCCCAGCCGGCGCCAGCGAGGAGGCTGGGACCATGCCGGCCATCAGGTAAGAAAGGATGGAACGCG
GACCCTGCAGAGTGGGGTCCCGCCATTCCTGGGCGACCCTTGGGGGGGGAGTCGGAATCGAGCATCGGGA
AGGGCATCCCATGGCTCCACTGGTCCCCGGTGTTCCCAGCACCCCCTCCGGTCACTTTCGAAGGGGGTCC
GGGGTCCCGCTAGATGGGGACGATAAGTCGAGTTCCCCGGGATAAGCCTCACTCGTCCCCTCTCGGGGGG
CGGAACACCCACCGGCTAGCCCCGTTGCTTTCTTTGCTTTCCTCCTCGCTTCGGTCTCCCCCTACTCCTA
GCATCTCCTCCTATCGCTATGGTCTTACTCCTACCGCTCGAAGCGCCTCTTGTTCGCTGAAGGGGTCCTC
TGGAGGTGATTTCTCTGCTCATCTCCGAGTGGATTCCTCCCTCTGAGTGCTACTCAACCCTTCGGGCCGG
AGTGCTCTCCAGATCTGGAGATTGGGCCCCTCGGATCGGGAGGCCCGCCCCTTTTTCTTCCACCTTCCTC
TTTCCCCTTCCAGAGATTCTCCGGCGTTGTGGGGATCTCGTCCGCTTCCTAAGACCTCTCTTTGCTTCTT
GGGAGTAGTTTCTCCGACGTTCCAATGCTCTTTACCGTGACATCCCCTCTCGGGAGCTGATCCTCCCCCC
GCGTCTCCTCGCTCGGAACTTGGCTCAGGCTCGGGCTCGGGCGGCGAGTCCAGCAGTCTCCTCTTTACAG
AAAAGAGTAAGAGTACTGAGGACTGCCGCCTCTAGCCGAGATGAGCCGGTCCGAGTCGAGGAAGAACCGC
GGAGGGAGAGAAGAGATCCTCGAGCAGTGGGTGGCCGGAAGAAAGAAGTTAGAGGAACTCGAGAGAGACC
TCCGGAAGACAAAGAAGAAACTCAAGAAGATAGAGGACGAAAATCCCTGGCTGGGGAACATCAAAGGAAT
TCTCGGAAAGAAGGATAAGGATGGAGAGGGGGCTCCCCCGGCGAAGAGGGCCCGAACGGACCAGATGGAG
GTAGACTCCGGACCTGGGAAGAGGCCTCTCAGGGGAGGATTCACCGACAAGGAGAGGCAGGATCACCGAC
GAAGGAAGGCCCTCGAGAACAAGAAGAAGCAGCTATCGGCGGGAGGCAAGAACCTCAGCAAGGAGGAAGA
AGAGGAACTCAGGAGGTTGACCGAGGAAGACGAGAGAAGGGAAAGAAGAGTAGCCGGCCCGCCGGTTGGG
GGTGTGAACCCCCTCGAAGGTGGATCGAGGGGAGCGCCCGGGGGCGGCTTCGTCCCCAATCTGCAGGGAG
TCCCGGAGTCCCCCTTCTCTCGGACCGGGGAGGGGCTGGACATCAGGGGAAACCAGGGATTTCCATAGGA
TATACTCTTCCCAGCCGATCCGCCCTTTTCTCCCCAGAGTTGTCGACCCCAGTGAATAAAGCGGGTTTCC
ACTCACAGGTTTGCGTCTCGCGTCCTTCTTTCCTCTTCGGGTCGGCATGGCATCTCCACCTCCTCGCGGT
CCGACCTGGGCATCCGAAGGAGGACGCACGTCCACTCGGATGGCTAAGGGAGAGCCACTTTTCTCTCGAT
TCTCTATCGGAATCTAGAGAGATTTGTGGGTCCCATTCGCCATTACCGAGGGGACGGTCCCCTCGGAATG
TTGCCCAGCCGGCGCCAGCGAGGAGGCTGGGACCATGCCGGCCATCAGGTAAGAAAGGATGGAACGCGGA
CCCTGCAGAGTGGGGTCCCGCCATTCCTGGGCGACCCTTGGGGGGGGAGTCGGAATCGAGCATCGGGAAG
GGCATCCCATGGCTCCACTGGTCCCCGGTGTTCCCAGCACCCCCTCCGGTCACTTTCGAAGGGGGTCCGG
GGTCCCGCTAGATGGGGACGATAAGTCGAGTTCCCCGGGATAAGCCTCACTCGTCCCCTCTCGGGGGGCG
GAACACCCACCGGCTAGCCCCGTTGCTTTCTTTGCTTTCCTCCTCGCTTCGGTCTCCCCCTACTCCTAGC
ATCTCCTCCTATCGCTATGGTCTTACTCCTACCGCTCGAAGCGCCTCTTGTTCGCTGAAGGGGTCCTCTG
GAGGTGATTTCTCTGCTCATCTCCGAGTGGATTCCTCCCTCTGAGTGCTACTCAACCCTTCGGGCCGGAG
TGCTCTCCAGATCTGGAGATTGGGCCCCTCGGATCGGGAGGCCCGCCCCTTTTTCTTCCACCTTCCTCTT
TCCCCTTCCAGAGATTCTCCGGCGTTGTGGGGATCTCGTCCGCTTCCTAAGACCTCTCTTTGCTTCTTGG
GAGTAGTTTCTCCGACGTTCCAATGCTCTTTACCGTGACATCCCCTCTCGGGAGCTGATCCTCCCCCCGC
GTCTCCTCGCTCGGAACTTGGCTCAGGCTCGGGCTCGGGCGGCGAGTCCAGCAGTCTCCTCTTTACAGAA
AAGAGTAAGAGTACTGAGGACTGCCGCCTCTAGCCGAGATGAGCCGGTCCGAGTCGAGGAAGAACCGCGG
AGGGAGAGAAGAGATCCTCGAGCAGTGGGTGGCCGGAAGAAAGAAGTTAGAGGAACTCGAGAGAGACCTC
CGGAAGACAAAGAAGAAACTCAAGAAGATAGAGGACGAAAATCCCTGGCTGGGGAACATCAAAGGAATTC
GTATTCTATAGTGTCACCTAAATCCAATTCACTGGCCGTCGTTTTACAACGTCGTGACTGGGAAAACCCT
GGCGTTACCCAACTTAATCGCCTTGCAGCACATCCCCCTTTCGCCAGGGGTCTAGACTCGAGGGATCGAT
CCGGTTTAGAGCAGAAGTAACACTTCCGTACAGGCCTAGAAGTAAAGGCAACATCCACTGAGGAGCAGTT
CTTTGATTTGCACCACCAGGAGCCTCAAATTTTTCAATAAATTCACCTGACTGCACATTAGGACTTTGGC
TTTGAGCTTCCCACCTCTCAGTTACTTGCTGAATACTGTCTGCTTCATCAATATTATCATAGGTGTGCCC
AAATGATATTTGCAACCCTTCCCTGTTGGCTACTTGTCTCACCATTGTAGGCCTAATGGGAGACAAAGTA
GAGTAGTAATCTTGTAAAGAGTTATACCAATTAACAGGAGCATTAATTACTGTCCAAGTAGTTTCCTCTA
AAAACCTTGCCAAACTGTCCCTTAAATATCTTTGGGTTCTTCTTTCAAGCTCCTGTGAGGTGAGCCTAGG
AATGTCATTTTGTATTACACGCCAAAAAGCTTGAGAAATGGCATTAAAAAGTGTTGGACCCCAATGTCTG
GGGTCAAGATACTGAACACTGTGAACAAAGGTTTGTACTCCAGGAAATAAAATATCATAATAATCATCTG
GCCTATACAAATCTACAGCCATTCCTGGTTGTTGATATAAACCAACAGTAGAAACTTTGTGATCCCAGTC
ACTAAAAAATCTATACCCCACTTGAGCAACAGCGCTCACACCAGTCACAGTTTGCAGTAAAGCTGCAAAT
CCAGCTATAGCAGCAGGAGCCCCAGATATCACAGCATAGGCCTGTGGAGTGAGGCCTATAGCAGCAATTG
CCTCAGAGGTTGTTAGGCCTTCAACAGTAGCAACAGATGCAAGTTGCACTTCAATTGCAGCAGCGGCCTC
TCCAGCAGCAATTTCAGCTACTGAAAATCCAGTAGCAGCAGCAGCTTCAGACACAGTAGCAATTAGGTCC
CCCAACAGTGTTAAAGCAGCACCCATGGACCTGAAATAAAAGACAAAAAGACTAAACTTACCAGTTAACT
TTCTGGTTTTTCAGTTAACCTTTCTGGTTTTTTGCGTTTCCCGTCAACAGTATCTTCCCCTTCACAAAAT
TGCAGCAAAAGCTCTAAAACAAACACAAAAAGGCGTTGAGCTGTTTTTTTACTTTCAGTCCATGACCTAC
GAACCTTAACGGAGGCCTGGCGTGACAGCCGGCGCAGCACCATGGCCTGAAATAACCTCTGAAAGAGGAA
CTTGGTTAGGTACCTTCTGAGGCGGAAAGAACCAGCTGTGGAATGTGTGTCAGTTAGGGTGTGGAAAGTC
CCCAGGCTCCCCAGCAGGCAGAAGTATGCAAAGCATGCATCTCAATTAGTCAGCAACCAGGTGTGGAAAG
TCCCCAGGCTCCCCAGCAGGCAGAAGTATGCAAAGCATGCATCTCAATTAGTCAGCAACCATAGTCCCGC
CCCTAACTCCGCCCATCCCGCCCCTAACTCCGCCCAGTTCCGCCCATTCTCCGCCCCATGGCTGACTAAT
TTTTTTTATTTATGCAGAGGCCGAGGCCGCCTCGGCCTCTGAGCTATTCCAGAAGTAGTGAGGAGGCTTT
TTTGGAGGCCTAGGCTTTTGCAAAAAGCTTTGCAAAGATGGATAAAGTTTTAAACAGAGAGGAATCTTTG
CAGCTAATGGACCTTCTAGGTCTTGAAAGGAGTGCCTGGGGGAATATTCCTCTGATGAGAAAGGCATATT
TAAAAAAATGCAAGGAGTTTCATCCTGATAAAGGAGGAGATGAAGAAAAAATGAAGAAAATGAATACTCT
GTACAAGAAAATGGAAGATGGAGTAAAATATGCTCATCAACCTGACTTTGGAGGCTTCTGGGATGCAACT
GAGGTATTTGCTTCTTCCTTAAATCCTGGTGTTGATGCAATGTACTGCAAACAATGGCCTGAGTGTGCAA
AGAAAATGTCTGCTAACTGCATATGCTTGCTGTGCTTACTGAGGATGAAGCATGAAAATAGAAAATTATA
CAGGAAAGATCCACTTGTGTGGGTTGATTGCTACTGCTTCGATGATAAGCTGTCAAACATGAGAATTCTT
GAAGACGAAAGGGCCTCGTGATACGCCTATTTTTATAGGTTAATGTCATGATAATAATGGTTTCTTAGAC
GTCAGGTGGCACTTTTCGGGGAAATGTGCGCGGAACCCCTATTTGTTTATTTTTCTAAATACATTCAAAT
ATGTATCCGCTCATGAGACAATAACCCTGATAAATGCTTCAATAATATTGAAAAAGGAAGAGTATGAGTA
TTCAACATTTCCGTGTCGCCCTTATTCCCTTTTTTGCGGCATTTTGCCTTCCTGTTTTTGCTCACCCAGA
AACGCTGGTGAAAGTAAAAGATGCTGAAGATCAGTTGGGTGCACGAGTGGGTTACATCGAACTGGATCTC
AACAGCGGTAAGATCCTTGAGAGTTTTCGCCCCGAAGAACGTTTTCCAATGATGAGCACTTTTAAAGTTC
TGCTATGTGGCGCGGTATTATCCCGTGTTGACGCCGGGCAAGAGCAACTCGGTCGCCGCATACACTATTC
TCAGAATGACTTGGTTGAGTACTCACCAGTCACAGAAAAGCATCTTACGGATGGCATGACAGTAAGAGAA
TTATGCAGTGCTGCCATAACCATGAGTGATAACACTGCGGCCAACTTACTTCTGACAACGATCGGAGGAC
CGAAGGAGCTAACCGCTTTTTTGCACAACATGGGGGATCATGTAACTCGCCTTGATCGTTGGGAACCGGA
GCTGAATGAAGCCATACCAAACGACGAGCGTGACACCACGATGCCTGCAGCAATGGCAACAACGTTGCGC
AAACTATTAACTGGCGAACTACTTACTCTAGCTTCCCGGCAACAATTAATAGACTGGATGGAGGCGGATA
AAGTTGCAGGACCACTTCTGCGCTCGGCCCTTCCGGCTGGCTGGTTTATTGCTGATAAATCTGGAGCCGG
TGAGCGTGGGTCTCGCGGTATCATTGCAGCACTGGGGCCAGATGGTAAGCCCTCCCGTATCGTAGTTATC
TACACGACGGGGAGTCAGGCAACTATGGATGAACGAAATAGACAGATCGCTGAGATAGGTGCCTCACTGA
TTAAGCATTGGTAACTGTCAGACCAAGTTTACTCATATATACTTTAGATTGATTTAAAACTTCATTTTTA
ATTTAAAAGGATCTAGGTGAAGATCCTTTTTGATAATCTCATGACCAAAATCCCTTAACGTGAGTTTTCG
TTCCACTGAGCGTCAGACCCCGTAGAAAAGATCAAAGGATCTTC
