>Addgene plasmid #29335 | pSVL(D3) | addgene partial sequence | sequence record 34388 | 29335 with EBV-rev
TCGGAAAGAAGGATAAGGATGGAGAGGGGGCTCCCCCGGCGAAGAGGGCCCGAACGGACCAGATGGAGGT
AGACTCCGGACCTGGGAAGAGGCCTCTCAGGGGAGGATTCACCGACAAGGAGAGGCAGGATCACCGACGA
AGGAAGGCCCTCGAGAACAAGAAGAAGCAGCTATCGGCGGGAGGCAAGAACCTCAGCAAGGAGGAAGAAG
AGGAACTCAGGAGGTTGACCGAGGAAGACGAGAGAAGGGAAAGAAGAGTAGCCGGCCCGCCGGTTGGGGG
TGTGAACCCCCTCGAAGGTGGATCGAGGGGAGCGCCCGGGGGCGGCTTCGTCCCCAATCTGCAGGGAGTC
CCGGAGTCCCCCTTCTCTCGGACCGGGGAGGGGCTGGACATCAGGGGAAACCAGGGATTTCCATAGGATA
TACTCTTCCCAGCCGATCCGCCCTTTTCTCCCCAGAGTTGTCGACCCCAGTGAATAAAGCGGGTTTCCAC
TCACAGGTTTGCGTCTCGCGTCCTTCTTTCCTCTTCGGGTCGGCATGGCATCTCCACCTCCTCGCGGTCC
GACCTGGGCATCCGAAGGAGGACGCACGTCCACTCGGATGGCTAAGGGAGAGCCACTTTTCTCTCGATTC
TCTATCGGAATCTAGAGAGATTTGTGGGTCCCATTCGCCATTACCGAGGGGACGGTCCCCTCGGAATGTT
GCCCAGCCGGCGCCAGCGAGGAGGCTGGGACCATGCCGGCCATCAGGTAAGAAAGGATGGAACGCGGACC
CTGCAGAGTGGGGTCCCGCCATTCCTGGGCGACCCTTGGGGGGGGAGTCGGAATCGAGCATCGGGAA
